Addgene plasmid #245547: pICSL30042
Purpose: Level 0 Golden Gate part N-Terminal Tag with overhangs CCAT - AATG
Depositing lab: Mark Youles. Depositing organization: Sainsbury Laboratory, Norwich.
Backbone
  Vector backbone: pICSL01002
  Backbone size w/o insert (bp): 2246
  Vector type: Synthetic Biology
Growth in bacteria
  Bacterial resistance: Spectinomycin, 50 μg/mL
  Growth temperature: 37°C
  Growth strain: DH5alpha
  Copy number: High Copy
Gene/Insert
  Gene/Insert name: N-Terminal tag MysB solubility tag
  Species: Synthetic
  Insert size (bp): 439
  Mutation: BsaI/BpiI sites removed by point-mutation
  Cloning method: Restriction Enzyme; 5′ cloning site BsaI (destroyed during cloning); 3′ cloning site BsaI (destroyed during cloning)
  Sequencing primers: 5′ TCACATGTTCTTTCCTGCG; 3′ GTCTCATGAGCGGATACATATTTGAATG
Terms and licenses: Academic/Nonprofit Terms; Industry Terms: Not Available to Industry
Depositor comments: Level 0 N-Terminal tag module used for GoldenGate assemblies using the MoClo overhang syntax
How to cite: pICSL30042 was a gift from Mark Youles (Addgene plasmid # 245547 ; http://n2t.net/addgene:245547 ; RRID:Addgene_245547)
