[The description below was written by a language model from this plasmid's Addgene catalogue record and pLannotate feature annotations shown in this document.]
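Description:
pICSL30042 is a Level 0 Golden Gate part plasmid in the MoClo syntax, built on the small pICSL01002 synthetic-biology backbone (about 2.2 kb; the sequenced plasmid is 2,685 nt in total). It is maintained in E. coli from a high-copy ColE1/pUC-type origin and selected with spectinomycin through the aadA gene. The short gentamicin acetyltransferase, integrase and lacI fragments in the annotation appear to be backbone remnants flanking the resistance cassette and cloning region rather than functional genes. An AmpR (bla) promoter lies upstream of aadA in the same orientation, so it may drive the marker, though the record does not say so.

The payload is a synthetic N-terminal tag module of about 439 bp, named in the catalogue as the "MysB" solubility tag. The feature table identifies it as E. coli MsyB, a small protein commonly used as a fusion partner to improve the solubility of recombinant proteins. It is preceded by a short polyhistidine stretch that would allow metal-affinity purification of the fusion. Internal BsaI and BpiI sites were removed by point mutation so that the part survives Type IIS assembly. The module is defined by CCAT and AATG overhangs, which is the standard N-terminal tag position: it is placed between a promoter/5′ UTR part and a coding sequence, and the AATG junction keeps it in frame with the downstream ORF.

The plasmid carries no promoter or terminator for the tag, so it is not an expression vector. It serves as a donor part that is combined in one-pot Golden Gate reactions with other Level 0 modules to build transcription units encoding His-MsyB-tagged proteins. The record does not specify an intended expression host.
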