Features (pLannotate 1.2.2; 8 found; start..end, strand, type, name):
     25..41      +  CDS            7xHis (fragment): 6xHis affinity tag
     52..423     +  CDS            msyB: MSYB_ECOLI - Protein predicted: Swiss-Prot protein existence level 4. Could participate in the normal pathway of protein export. From Escherichia coli (strain K12).
    465..514     -  CDS            lacI (fragment): lac repressor; lacI; The lac repressor binds to the lac operator to inhibit transcription in E. coli. This inhibition can be relieved by adding lactose or isopropyl-β-D-thiogalactopyranoside (IPTG).
    697..1285    -  rep_origin     ori: high-copy-number ColE1/pMB1/pBR322/pUC origin of replication
   1459..2247    -  CDS            aadA: S3AD_ECOLX - Experimental evidence at protein level: Swiss-Prot protein existence level 1. Mediates bacterial resistance to the antibiotics streptomycin and spectinomycin. From Escherichia coli.
   2254..2310    -  CDS            GmR (fragment): gentamycin acetyltransferase; aacC1; confers resistance to gentamycin
   2398..2478    +  CDS            int (fragment): INT2_ECOLX - Protein inferred from homology: Swiss-Prot protein existence level 3. Putative integrase believed to be involved in the insertion of antibiotic resistance genes into plasmids and transposons. From Escherichia coli.
   2469..2573    -  promoter       AmpR promoter: bla
>Addgene plasmid #245547 | pICSL30042 | addgene full sequence | sequence record 495544 | Addgene NGS Result
GGTCTCACCATGCATCACCACCATCATCACCATCACCATCATAGCAGCGGCATGACCATGTACGCAACGC
TTGAAGAAGCCATTGACGCTGCACGCGAAGAATTTCTTGCAGACAACCCCGGCATCGACGCCGAAGATGC
GAATGTGCAACAGTTCAATGCCCAAAAATACGTTTTGCAGGACGGCGACATCATGTGGCAAGTTGAGTTT
TTTGCCGACGAAGGGGAAGAAGGTGAATGTTTACCTATGCTTAGCGGTGAAGCCGCGCAAAGTGTTTTTG
ATGGCGACTATGATGAGATAGAGATACGCCAGGAGTGGCAGGAAGAGAATACATTACATGAATGGGACGA
GGGGGAATTTCAGCTTGAGCCACCGCTGGATACCGAGGAAGGACGCGCAGCAGCTGATGAGTGGGATGAA
CGTCTGGAAGTTCTGTTTCAGGGCCCAATGTGAGACCACGAGTGATTAATGAATCGGCCAACGCGCGGGG
AGAGGCGGTTTGCGTATTGGGCGCTCTTCCGCTTCCTCGCTCACTGACTCGCTGCGCTCGGTCGTTCGGC
TGCGGCGAGCGGTATCAGCTCACTCAAAGGCGGTAATACGGTTATCCACAGAATCAGGGGATAACGCAGG
AAAGAACATGTGAGCAAAAGGCCAGCAAAAGGCCAGGAACCGTAAAAAGGCCGCGTTGCTGGCGTTTTTC
CATAGGCTCCGCCCCCCTGACGAGCATCACAAAAATCGACGCTCAAGTCAGAGGTGGCGAAACCCGACAG
GACTATAAAGATACCAGGCGTTTCCCCCTGGAAGCTCCCTCGTGCGCTCTCCTGTTCCGACCCTGCCGCT
TACCGGATACCTGTCCGCCTTTCTCCCTTCGGGAAGCGTGGCGCTTTCTCATAGCTCACGCTGTAGGTAT
CTCAGTTCGGTGTAGGTCGTTCGCTCCAAGCTGGGCTGTGTGCACGAACCCCCCGTTCAGCCCGACCGCT
GCGCCTTATCCGGTAACTATCGTCTTGAGTCCAACCCGGTAAGACACGACTTATCGCCACTGGCAGCAGC
CACTGGTAACAGGATTAGCAGAGCGAGGTATGTAGGCGGTGCTACAGAGTTCTTGAAGTGGTGGCCTAAC
TACGGCTACACTAGAAGAACAGTATTTGGTATCTGCGCTCTGCTGAAGCCAGTTACCTTCGGAAAAAGAG
TTGGTAGCTCTTGATCCGGCAAACAAACCACCGCTGGTAGCGGTGGTTTTTTTGTTTGCAAGCAGCAGAT
TACGCGCAGAAAAAAAGGATCTCAAGAAGATCCTTTGATCTTTTCTACGGGGTCTGACGCTCAGTGGAAC
GAAAACTCACGTTAAGGGATTTTGGTCATGAGATTATCAAAAAGGATCTTCACCTAGATCCTTTTAAATT
AAAAATGAAGTTTTAAATCAATCTAAAGTATATATGAGTAAACTTGGTCTGACAGTTATTTGCCGACTAC
CTTGGTGATCTCGCCTTTTACGTAATGGACAAATTCTTCCAACTGATCTGCGCGCGAGGCCAAGCGATCT
TCTTCTTGTCCAAGATAAGCCTGTCTAGCTTCAAGTATGACGGGCTGATACTGGGCCGGCAGGCGCTCCA
TTGCCCAGTCGGCAGCGACATCCTTCGGCGCGATTTTGCCGGTTACTGCGCTGTACCAAATGCGGGACAA
CGTAAGCACTACATTTCGCTCATCGCCAGCCCAGTCGGGCGGCGAGTTCCATAGCGTTAAGGTTTCATTT
AGCGCCTCAAATAGATCCTGTTCAGGAACCGGATCAAAGAGTTCCTCCGCCGCTGGACCTACCAAGGCAA
CGCTATGTTCTCTTGCTTTTGTCAGCAAGATAGCCAGATCAATGTCGATCGTGGCTGGCTCGAAGATACC
TGCAAGAATGTCATTGCGCTGCCATTCTCCAAATTGCAGTTCGCGCTTAGCTGGATAACGCCACGGAATG
ATGTCGTCGTGCACAACAATGGTGACTTCTACAGCGCGGAGAATCTCGCTCTCTCCAGGGGAAGCCGAAG
TTTCCAAAAGGTCGTTGATCAAAGCTCGCCGCGTTGTTTCATCAAGCCTTACGGTCACCGTAACCAGCAA
ATCAATATCGCTGTGTGGCTTCAGGCCGCCATCCACTGCGGAGCCGTACAAATGTACGGCCAGCAACGTC
GGTTCGAGATGGCGCTCGATGACGCCAACTACCTCTGATAGTTGAGTCGATACTTCGGCGATCACCGCTT
CCCTCATGATGTTTAACTTTGTTTTAGGGCGACTGCCCTGCTGCGTAACATCGTTGCTGCTCCATAACAT
CAAACATCGACCCACGGCGTAACGCGCTTGCTGCTTGGATGCCCGAGGCATAGACTGTACCCCAAAAAAA
AACAGTCATAACAAGCCATGAAAACCGCCACTGCGCCGTTACCACCGCTGCGTTCGGTCAAGGTTCTGGA
CCAGTTGCGTGAGCGCATACTCTTCCTTTTTCAATATTATTGAAGCATTTATCAGGGTTATTGTCTCATG
AGCGGATACATATTTGAATGTATTTAGAAAAATAAACAAATAGGGGTTCCGCGCACATTTCCCCGAAAAG
TGCCACCTGACGTCTAAGAAACCATTATTATCATGACATTAACCTATAAAAATAGGCGTATCACGAGGCC
CTTTCGTCCACTGAAGAGCCACTGT
